Addgene plasmid #219168: SFFV-BOLA3-Brd 225
Purpose: Transcription factor BOLA3 with a specific barcode assigned.
Depositing lab: Filipe Pereira. Depositing organization: Center for Neuroscience and Cell Biology, University of Coimbra. Publication: A combinatorial transcription factor screening platform for immune cell reprogramming. Kurochkin I, Altman AR, Caiado I, Pertiga-Cabral D, Halitzki E, Minaeva M, Zimmermannova O, Henriques-Oliveira L, Klein D, Nair M, Oliveira D, Cajal LR, Knittel R, Feick C, Ringner M, Martin M, Cirovic B, Pires CF, Rosa FF, Sitnicka E, Theis FJ, Pereira CF. Cell Syst. 2026 Jan 21;17(1):101457. doi: 10.1016/j.cels.2025.101457. Epub 2026 Jan 14. PubMed 41539305.
Backbone
  Vector backbone: SFFV-MCS
  Backbone size w/o insert (bp): 6638
  Vector type: Lentiviral
Growth in bacteria
  Bacterial resistance: Ampicillin, 100 μg/mL
  Growth temperature: 37°C
  Growth strain: NEB Stable
  Copy number: High Copy
Gene/Insert
  Gene/Insert name: BOLA3
  Species: H. sapiens (human)
  Insert size (bp): 306
  Mutation: Codon optimized
  Entrez Gene: BOLA3 (a.k.a. MMDS2)
  Promoter: The spleen focus-forming virus (SFFV) promoter
  Cloning method: Restriction Enzyme; 5′ cloning site Bsp119I (not destroyed); 3′ cloning site BstHI (not destroyed)
Terms and licenses: Academic/Nonprofit Terms; Industry Terms: Not Available to Industry
Depositor comments: Barcode sequence cloned into XbaI restriction site. Design of plasmid is as follows: SFFV-[TF sequence]-WPRE-[Barcode sequence].
How to cite: SFFV-BOLA3-Brd 225 was a gift from Filipe Pereira (Addgene plasmid # 219168 ; http://n2t.net/addgene:219168 ; RRID:Addgene_219168)
