[The description below was written by a language model from this plasmid's Addgene catalogue record and pLannotate feature annotations shown in this document.]
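Description:
SFFV-BOLA3-Brd 225 is a third-generation-style, self-inactivating HIV-1 lentiviral transfer plasmid built on the SFFV-MCS backbone and carrying a codon-optimized human BOLA3 open reading frame together with a construct-specific barcode. In bacteria it is maintained through a high-copy ColE1/pUC-type origin and selected with ampicillin via the β-lactamase gene. The backbone also retains pBluescript-derived remnants, including an f1 origin, lacZα and lac regulatory fragments, and T7 and T3 promoters. An SV40 poly(A) signal and SV40 origin lie outside the viral region.

The viral genome is transcribed in packaging cells from an RSV promoter fused to a truncated 5' LTR, which makes genomic RNA production Tat-independent. It is followed by the Ψ packaging signal with a partial gag sequence, the Rev response element for nuclear export of unspliced RNA, and the cPPT/CTS, which aids nuclear import. The internal spleen focus-forming virus promoter, which is strongly active in haematopoietic cells, drives BOLA3, cloned between retained restriction sites in the multiple cloning site. The automated annotation matches only part of the coding sequence to the human protein, probably because of the codon optimization. A WPRE downstream enhances transcript stability and expression. According to the depositor, the barcode sits after the WPRE at an XbaI site, upstream of the ΔU3 3' LTR, though it is not annotated in the feature table. This position places the barcode in the expressed transcript, so the delivered factor can be identified by sequencing. No mammalian selection marker or fluorescent reporter is annotated.

The plasmid belongs to a barcoded library for combinatorial transcription factor screening in immune cell reprogramming. The annotation describes BOLA3 itself as a mitochondrial iron-sulfur cluster assembly factor.
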