Features (pLannotate 1.2.2; 29 found; start..end, strand, type, name):
     94..112     -  promoter       T7 promoter: promoter for bacteriophage T7 RNA polymerase
    120..275     +  CDS            lacZα (fragment): LacZα fragment of β-galactosidase; lacZ fragment
    280..708     +  rep_origin     f1 ori (sequence partly withheld): f1 bacteriophage origin of replication; arrow indicates direction of (+) strand synthesis
    761..865     +  promoter       AmpR promoter: bla
    866..1726    +  CDS            AmpR: β-lactamase; bla; confers resistance to ampicillin, carbenicillin, and related antibiotics
   1897..2485    +  rep_origin     ori: high-copy-number ColE1/pMB1/pBR322/pUC origin of replication
   2668..2760    +  CDS            lacI (fragment): lac repressor; lacI; The lac repressor binds to the lac operator to inhibit transcription in E. coli. This inhibition can be relieved by adding lactose or isopropyl-β-D-thiogalactopyranoside (IPTG).
   2773..2794    +  protein_bind   CAP binding site: CAP binding activates transcription in the presence of cAMP. E. coli catabolite activator protein
   2809..2839    +  promoter       lac promoter: promoter for the E. coli lac operon
   2847..2863    +  protein_bind   lac operator: The lac repressor binds to the lac operator to inhibit transcription in E. coli. This inhibition can be relieved by adding lactose or isopropyl-β-D-thiogalactopyranoside (IPTG). lac repressor encoded by lacI
   2908..2926    +  promoter       T3 promoter: promoter for bacteriophage T3 RNA polymerase
   2954..3180    +  promoter       RSV promoter: Rous sarcoma virus enhancer/promoter
   3181..3361    +  LTR            5' LTR (truncated): truncated 5' long terminal repeat (LTR) from HIV-1
   3408..3533    +  misc_feature   HIV-1 Ψ: packaging signal of human immunodeficiency virus type 1
   3517..3880    +  CDS            HIV-1 gag (fragment): gag protein from human immunodeficiency virus 1; gag
   4026..4259    +  misc_feature   RRE: The Rev response element (RRE) of HIV-1 allows for Rev-dependent mRNA export from the nucleus to the cytoplasm.
   4636..4736    +  CDS            Rev (fragment): human immunodeficiency virus 1 (HIV-1) Rev protein; rev; enhances nuclear export of unspliced and incompletely spliced viral mRNAs
   4755..4872    +  misc_feature   cPPT/CTS: central polypurine tract and central termination sequence of HIV-1
   4906..5307    +  promoter       SFFV promoter: spleen focus-forming virus long terminal repeat (LTR) promoter
   5317..5340    +  misc_feature   MCS (fragment): pBluescript multiple cloning site
   5365..5535    +  CDS            BOLA3 (fragment): BOLA3_HUMAN - Experimental evidence at protein level: Swiss-Prot protein existence level 1. Acts as a mitochondrial iron-sulfur (Fe-S) cluster assembly factor that facilitates (Fe-S) cluster insertion into a subset of mitochondrial proteins. Probably acts together with NFU1 (PubMed:27532772). From Homo sapiens (Human).
   5678..5703    +  misc_feature   MCS (fragment): pBluescript multiple cloning site
   5703..5762    +  CDS            S (fragment): HBSAG_WHV6 - Experimental evidence at transcript level: Swiss-Prot protein existence level 2. The middle envelope protein plays an important role in the budding of the virion. It is involved in the induction of budding in a nucleocapsid independent way. In this process the majority of envelope proteins bud to form subviral lipoprotein particles of 22 nm of diameter that do not contain a nucleocapsid (By similarity). From Woodchuck hepatitis B virus (isolate w64/pWS23) (WHV).
   5894..6297    +  misc_feature   WPRE: woodchuck hepatitis virus posttranscriptional regulatory element
   6355..6414    +  CDS            nef (fragment): NEF_HV1Z2 - Experimental evidence at protein level: Swiss-Prot protein existence level 1. Extracellular Nef protein targets CD4(+) T-lymphocytes for apoptosis by interacting with CXCR4 surface receptors. From Human immunodeficiency virus type 1 group M subtype D (isolate Z2/CDC-Z34) (HIV-1).
   6416..6649    +  LTR            3' LTR (ΔU3): self-inactivating 3' long terminal repeat (LTR) from HIV-1
   6721..6842    +  polyA_signal   SV40 poly(A) signal: SV40 polyadenylation signal
   6861..6882    +  rep_origin     SV40 ori (fragment): SV40 origin of replication
   6882..73      +  rep_origin     SV40 ori (across the origin): SV40 origin of replication
>Addgene plasmid #219168 | SFFV-BOLA3-Brd 225 | addgene full sequence | sequence record 448954 | Addgene NGS Result
ATTTATGCAGAGGCCGAGGCCGCCTCGGCCTCTGAGCTATTCCAGAAGTAGTGAGGAGGCTTTTTTGGAG
GCCTAGGGACGTACCCAATTCGCCCTATAGTGAGTCGTATTACGCGCGCTCACTGGCCGTCGTTTTACAA
CGTCGTGACTGGGAAAACCCTGGCGTTACCCAACTTAATCGCCTTGCAGCACATCCCCCTTTCGCCAGCT
GGCGTAATAGCGAAGAGGCCCGCACCGATCGCCCTTCCCAACAGTTGCGCAGCCTGAATGGCGAATGGG
[124 nt withheld, positions 280-403]
C
[91 nt withheld, positions 405-495]
A
[49 nt withheld, positions 497-545]
CCTTTGACGTTGGAGTCCACGTTCTTT
[37 nt withheld, positions 573-609]
ACCCTATCTCGGTCTATTCTTTTGATTTATAAGGGATTTTGCCGATTTCGGCCTATTGGTTAAAAAATGA
GCTGATTTAACAAAAATTTAACGCGAATTTTAACAAAATATTAACGCTTACAATTTAGGTGGCACTTTTC
GGGGAAATGTGCGCGGAACCCCTATTTGTTTATTTTTCTAAATACATTCAAATATGTATCCGCTCATGAG
ACAATAACCCTGATAAATGCTTCAATAATATTGAAAAAGGAAGAGTATGAGTATTCAACATTTCCGTGTC
GCCCTTATTCCCTTTTTTGCGGCATTTTGCCTTCCTGTTTTTGCTCACCCAGAAACGCTGGTGAAAGTAA
AAGATGCTGAAGATCAGTTGGGTGCACGAGTGGGTTACATCGAACTGGATCTCAACAGCGGTAAGATCCT
TGAGAGTTTTCGCCCCGAAGAACGTTTTCCAATGATGAGCACTTTTAAAGTTCTGCTATGTGGCGCGGTA
TTATCCCGTATTGACGCCGGGCAAGAGCAACTCGGTCGCCGCATACACTATTCTCAGAATGACTTGGTTG
AGTACTCACCAGTCACAGAAAAGCATCTTACGGATGGCATGACAGTAAGAGAATTATGCAGTGCTGCCAT
AACCATGAGTGATAACACTGCGGCCAACTTACTTCTGACAACGATCGGAGGACCGAAGGAGCTAACCGCT
TTTTTGCACAACATGGGGGATCATGTAACTCGCCTTGATCGTTGGGAACCGGAGCTGAATGAAGCCATAC
CAAACGACGAGCGTGACACCACGATGCCTGTAGCAATGGCAACAACGTTGCGCAAACTATTAACTGGCGA
ACTACTTACTCTAGCTTCCCGGCAACAATTAATAGACTGGATGGAGGCGGATAAAGTTGCAGGACCACTT
CTGCGCTCGGCCCTTCCGGCTGGCTGGTTTATTGCTGATAAATCTGGAGCCGGTGAGCGTGGGTCTCGCG
GTATCATTGCAGCACTGGGGCCAGATGGTAAGCCCTCCCGTATCGTAGTTATCTACACGACGGGGAGTCA
GGCAACTATGGATGAACGAAATAGACAGATCGCTGAGATAGGTGCCTCACTGATTAAGCATTGGTAACTG
TCAGACCAAGTTTACTCATATATACTTTAGATTGATTTAAAACTTCATTTTTAATTTAAAAGGATCTAGG
TGAAGATCCTTTTTGATAATCTCATGACCAAAATCCCTTAACGTGAGTTTTCGTTCCACTGAGCGTCAGA
CCCCGTAGAAAAGATCAAAGGATCTTCTTGAGATCCTTTTTTTCTGCGCGTAATCTGCTGCTTGCAAACA
AAAAAACCACCGCTACCAGCGGTGGTTTGTTTGCCGGATCAAGAGCTACCAACTCTTTTTCCGAAGGTAA
CTGGCTTCAGCAGAGCGCAGATACCAAATACTGTTCTTCTAGTGTAGCCGTAGTTAGGCCACCACTTCAA
GAACTCTGTAGCACCGCCTACATACCTCGCTCTGCTAATCCTGTTACCAGTGGCTGCTGCCAGTGGCGAT
AAGTCGTGTCTTACCGGGTTGGACTCAAGACGATAGTTACCGGATAAGGCGCAGCGGTCGGGCTGAACGG
GGGGTTCGTGCACACAGCCCAGCTTGGAGCGAACGACCTACACCGAACTGAGATACCTACAGCGTGAGCT
ATGAGAAAGCGCCACGCTTCCCGAAGGGAGAAAGGCGGACAGGTATCCGGTAAGCGGCAGGGTCGGAACA
GGAGAGCGCACGAGGGAGCTTCCAGGGGGAAACGCCTGGTATCTTTATAGTCCTGTCGGGTTTCGCCACC
TCTGACTTGAGCGTCGATTTTTGTGATGCTCGTCAGGGGGGCGGAGCCTATGGAAAAACGCCAGCAACGC
GGCCTTTTTACGGTTCCTGGCCTTTTGCTGGCCTTTTGCTCACATGTTCTTTCCTGCGTTATCCCCTGAT
TCTGTGGATAACCGTATTACCGCCTTTGAGTGAGCTGATACCGCTCGCCGCAGCCGAACGACCGAGCGCA
GCGAGTCAGTGAGCGAGGAAGCGGAAGAGCGCCCAATACGCAAACCGCCTCTCCCCGCGCGTTGGCCGAT
TCATTAATGCAGCTGGCACGACAGGTTTCCCGACTGGAAAGCGGGCAGTGAGCGCAACGCAATTAATGTG
AGTTAGCTCACTCATTAGGCACCCCAGGCTTTACACTTTATGCTTCCGGCTCGTATGTTGTGTGGAATTG
TGAGCGGATAACAATTTCACACAGGAAACAGCTATGACCATGATTACGCCAAGCGCGCAATTAACCCTCA
CTAAAGGGAACAAAAGCTGGAGCTGCAAGCTTAATGTAGTCTTATGCAATACTCTTGTAGTCTTGCAACA
TGGTAACGATGAGTTAGCAACATGCCTTACAAGGAGAGAAAAAGCACCGTGCATGCCGATTGGTGGAAGT
AAGGTGGTACGATCGTGCCTTATTAGGAAGGCAACAGACGGGTCTGACATGGATTGGACGAACCACTGAA
TTGCCGCATTGCAGAGATATTGTATTTAAGTGCCTAGCTCGATACATAAACGGGTCTCTCTGGTTAGACC
AGATCTGAGCCTGGGAGCTCTCTGGCTAACTAGGGAACCCACTGCTTAAGCCTCAATAAAGCTTGCCTTG
AGTGCTTCAAGTAGTGTGTGCCCGTCTGTTGTGTGACTCTGGTAACTAGAGATCCCTCAGACCCTTTTAG
TCAGTGTGGAAAATCTCTAGCAGTGGCGCCCGAACAGGGACTTGAAAGCGAAAGGGAAACCAGAGGAGCT
CTCTCGACGCAGGACTCGGCTTGCTGAAGCGCGCACGGCAAGAGGCGAGGGGCGGCGACTGGTGAGTACG
CCAAAAATTTTGACTAGCGGAGGCTAGAAGGAGAGAGATGGGTGCGAGAGCGTCAGTATTAAGCGGGGGA
GAATTAGATCGCGATGGGAAAAAATTCGGTTAAGGCCAGGGGGAAAGAAAAAATATAAATTAAAACATAT
AGTATGGGCAAGCAGGGAGCTAGAACGATTCGCAGTTAATCCTGGCCTGTTAGAAACATCAGAAGGCTGT
AGACAAATACTGGGACAGCTACAACCATCCCTTCAGACAGGATCAGAAGAACTTAGATCATTATATAATA
CAGTAGCAACCCTCTATTGTGTGCATCAAAGGATAGAGATAAAAGACACCAAGGAAGCTTTAGACAAGAT
AGAGGAAGAGCAAAACAAAAGTAAGACCACCGCACAGCAAGCGGCCGCTGATCTTCAGACCTGGAGGAGG
AGATATGAGGGACAATTGGAGAAGTGAATTATATAAATATAAAGTAGTAAAAATTGAACCATTAGGAGTA
GCACCCACCAAGGCAAAGAGAAGAGTGGTGCAGAGAGAAAAAAGAGCAGTGGGAATAGGAGCTTTGTTCC
TTGGGTTCTTGGGAGCAGCAGGAAGCACTATGGGCGCAGCGTCAATGACGCTGACGGTACAGGCCAGACA
ATTATTGTCTGGTATAGTGCAGCAGCAGAACAATTTGCTGAGGGCTATTGAGGCGCAACAGCATCTGTTG
CAACTCACAGTCTGGGGCATCAAGCAGCTCCAGGCAAGAATCCTGGCTGTGGAAAGATACCTAAAGGATC
AACAGCTCCTGGGGATTTGGGGTTGCTCTGGAAAACTCATTTGCACCACTGCTGTGCCTTGGAATGCTAG
TTGGAGTAATAAATCTCTGGAACAGATTTGGAATCACACGACCTGGATGGAGTGGGACAGAGAAATTAAC
AATTACACAAGCTTAATACACTCCTTAATTGAAGAATCGCAAAACCAGCAAGAAAAGAATGAACAAGAAT
TATTGGAATTAGATAAATGGGCAAGTTTGTGGAATTGGTTTAACATAACAAATTGGCTGTGGTATATAAA
ATTATTCATAATGATAGTAGGAGGCTTGGTAGGTTTAAGAATAGTTTTTGCTGTACTTTCTATAGTGAAT
AGAGTTAGGCAGGGATATTCACCATTATCGTTTCAGACCCACCTCCCAACCCCGAGGGGACCCGACAGGC
CCGAAGGAATAGAAGAAGAAGGTGGAGAGAGAGACAGAGACAGATCCATTCGATTAGTGAACGGATCTCG
ACGGTATCGGTTAACTTTTAAAAGAAAAGGGGGGATTGGGGGGTACAGTGCAGGGGAAAGAATAGTAGAC
ATAATAGCAACAGACATACAAACTAAAGAATTACAAAAACAAATTACAAAAATTCAAAATTTTATCGATC
ACGAGACTAGCCTCGAGCTGGCTGCAGTAACGCCATTTTGCAAGGCATGGAAAAATACCAAACCAAGAAT
AGAGAAGTTCAGATCAAGGGCGGGTACATGAAAATAGCTAACGTTGGGCCAAACAGGATATCTGCGGTGA
GCAGTTTCGGCCCCGGCCCGGGGCCAAGAACAGATGGTCACCGCAGTTTCGGCCCCGGCCCGAGGCCAAG
AACAGATGGTCCCCAGATATGGCCCAACCCTCAGCAGTTTCTTAAGACCCATCAGATGTTTCCAGGCTCC
CCCAAGGACCTGAAATGACCCTGCGCCTTATTTGAATTAACCAATCAGCCTGCTTCTCGCTTCTGTTCGC
GCGCTTCTGCTTCCCGAGCTCTATAAAAGAGCTCACAACCCCTCACTCGGCGCGCCAGTCCTCCGACAGA
CTGAGTCGGCCGGTCGAATCAAGCTTATCGATACCGTCGACGGATCCGCTAGCCCGCGGTTCGAAATGGC
TGCCTGGTCCCCTGCTGCTGCTGCTCCCCTCTTAAGGGGTATAAGGGGCCTGCCTCTGCATCATCGCATG
TTCGCTACACAAACCGAAGGTGAACTGCGAGTAACTCAGATACTGAAGGAGAAATTCCCGCGGGCCACCG
CCATTAAGGTGACAGATATCAGCGGTACCAAGAGGCGCAACCAGCGGGACGCCTGGATCGCCGACATCTA
TTTATGCCCACAGACCTTAACAACTCCATGGCTCCACCGCTGTTGTTGTCTCAGGCCCTGGATGAATTTT
ACCGATATTATATTGCCATGAACCGGTCGGATCCCCCGGGCTGCAGGAATTCGAGCATCTTACCGCCATT
TATTCCCATATTTGTTCTGTTTTTCTTGATTTGGGTATACATTTAAATGTTAATAAAACAAAATGGTGGG
GCAATCATTTACATTTTTAGGGATATGTAATTACTAGTTCAGGTGTATTGCCACAAGACAAACATGTTAA
GAAACTTTCCCGTTATTTACGCTCTGTTCCTGTTAATCAACCTCTGGATTACAAAATTTGTGAAAGATTG
ACTGATATTCTTAACTATGTTGCTCCTTTTACGCTGTGTGGATATGCTGCTTTAATGCCTCTGTATCATG
CTATTGCTTCCCGTACGGCTTTCGTTTTCTCCTCCTTGTATAAATCCTGGTTGCTGTCTCTTTATGAGGA
GTTGTGGCCCGTTGTCCGTCAACGTGGCGTGGTGTGCTCTGTGTTTGCTGACGCAACCCCCACTGGCTGG
GGCATTGCCACCACCTGTCAACTCCTTTCTGGGACTTTCGCTTTCCCCCTCCCGATCGCCACGGCAGAAC
TCATCGCCGCCTGCCTTGCCCGCTGCTGGACAGGGGCTAGGTTGCTGGGCACTGATAATTCCGTGGTGTT
GTCGGGGAAGCTGACGTCCTTTGCAATTCGATATCAAGCTGTACCTTCTAGATGTACAAGTTCCCGAGCG
CTTCTAGACCAATGACTTACAAGGCAGCTGTAGATCTTAGCCACTTTTTAAAAGAAAAGGGGGGACTGGA
AGGGCTAATTCACTCCCAACGAAGACAAGATCTGCTTTTTGCTTGTACTGGGTCTCTCTGGTTAGACCAG
ATCTGAGCCTGGGAGCTCTCTGGCTAACTAGGGAACCCACTGCTTAAGCCTCAATAAAGCTTGCCTTGAG
TGCTTCAAGTAGTGTGTGCCCGTCTGTTGTGTGACTCTGGTAACTAGAGATCCCTCAGACCCTTTTAGTC
AGTGTGGAAAATCTCTAGCAGTAGTAGTTCATGTCATCTTATTATTCAGTATTTATAACTTGCAAAGAAA
TGAATATCAGAGAGTGAGAGGAACTTGTTTATTGCAGCTTATAATGGTTACAAATAAAGCAATAGCATCA
CAAATTTCACAAATAAAGCATTTTTTTCACTGCATTCTAGTTGTGGTTTGTCCAAACTCATCAATGTATC
TTATCATGTCTGGCTCTAGCTATCCCGCCCCTAACTCCGCCCATCCCGCCCCTAACTCCGCCCAGTTCCG
CCCATTCTCCGCCCCATGGCTGACTAATTTTTTTT
