>Addgene plasmid #219168 | SFFV-BOLA3-Brd 225 | depositor partial sequence | sequence record 427984 | TF ORF
ATGGCTGCCTGGTCCCCTGCTGCTGCTGCTCCCCTCTTAAGGGGTATAAGGGGCCTGCCTCTGCATCATC
GCATGTTCGCTACACAAACCGAAGGTGAACTGCGAGTAACTCAGATACTGAAGGAGAAATTCCCGCGGGC
CACCGCCATTAAGGTGACAGATATCAGCGGTACCAAGAGGCGCAACCAGCGGGACGCCTGGATCGCCGAC
ATCTATTTATGCCCACAGACCTTAACAACTCCATGGCTCCACCGCTGTTGTTGTCTCAGGCCCTGGATGA
ATTTTACCGATATTATATTGCCATGA
