>Addgene plasmid #219168 | SFFV-BOLA3-Brd 225 | depositor partial sequence | sequence record 427985 | Barcode sequence
TGTACAAGTTCCCGAGCGCT
